Addgene plasmid #132936: pPU-Empty-miR30-TRIM5
Purpose: All-in-one control rescue-TRIM5 shRNA knockdown vector
Depositing lab: Jeremy Luban. Depositing organization: University of Massachusetts, Worcester. Publication: Cyclophilin A protects HIV-1 from restriction by human TRIM5alpha. Kim K, Dauphin A, Komurlu S, McCauley SM, Yurkovetskiy L, Carbone C, Diehl WE, Strambio-De-Castillia C, Campbell EM, Luban J. Nat Microbiol. 2019 Dec;4(12):2044-2051. doi: 10.1038/s41564-019-0592-5. Epub 2019 Oct 21. PubMed 31636416.
Backbone
  Vector backbone: pPU-Empty-miR30
  Vector type: Mammalian Expression, Lentiviral, RNAi
  Selectable markers: Puromycin
Growth in bacteria
  Bacterial resistance: Ampicillin, 100 μg/mL
  Growth temperature: 30°C
  Growth strain: NEB Stable
  Copy number: High Copy
Gene/Insert
  Gene/Insert name: control shRNA
  gRNA/shRNA sequence: TGCCAAGCATGCCTCACTGCAA
  Species: H. sapiens (human)
  Promoter: SFFV
  Tag / fusion protein: HA (N terminal on insert)
  Cloning method: Restriction Enzyme; 5′ cloning site XhoI (not destroyed); 3′ cloning site EcoRI (not destroyed)
  Sequencing primers: 5′ NA
Terms and licenses: Academic/Nonprofit Terms; Industry Terms: Not Available to Industry
How to cite: pPU-Empty-miR30-TRIM5 was a gift from Jeremy Luban (Addgene plasmid # 132936 ; http://n2t.net/addgene:132936 ; RRID:Addgene_132936)
