[The description below was written by a language model from this plasmid's Addgene catalogue record and pLannotate feature annotations shown in this document.]
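Description:
pPU-Empty-miR30-TRIM5 is an HIV-1-based lentiviral transfer vector of about 6.6 kb for combined RNAi and mammalian expression, built on the pPU-Empty-miR30 backbone. In bacteria it is maintained by a high-copy ColE1/pUC-type origin and selected with ampicillin through the bla gene. The viral genome is transcribed from a CMV enhancer/promoter placed upstream of a truncated 5' LTR, with an SV40 enhancer/early promoter also annotated just upstream. It carries the usual cis-acting elements for packaging and transduction: the Ψ packaging signal with a gag fragment, the Rev response element, the cPPT/CTS, and a second truncated LTR at the 3' end. No viral structural or enzymatic genes are intact, so packaging functions must be supplied in trans.

The payload is a single SFFV promoter-driven transcript. It encodes puromycin N-acetyltransferase fused directly to a ubiquitin sequence, followed by a short HA epitope fragment. This is the "PU" arrangement, in which a rescue coding sequence with an N-terminal HA tag could be placed after ubiquitin and presumably released from the selection marker by cleavage at the ubiquitin C terminus. In this "Empty" version no rescue gene is annotated. Downstream on the same transcript, miR-30a flanking sequences frame an shRNA cloned between XhoI and EcoRI sites, so that the hairpin is processed as an artificial microRNA.

The stated purpose describes an all-in-one control-rescue vector for TRIM5 shRNA knockdown in human cells, although the insert field is labelled "control shRNA"; the record does not resolve this wording. The depositor and sequencing-derived records show the same features and differ only slightly in length and in start position. The vector allows puromycin selection of TRIM5-knockdown cells without re-expression of a rescue protein, in studies of HIV-1 restriction.
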