Features (pLannotate 1.2.2; 21 found; start..end, strand, type, name):
     31..83      -  misc_feature   bom (fragment): basis of mobility region from pBR322
    245..574     +  promoter       SV40 promoter: SV40 enhancer and early promoter
    582..961     +  enhancer       CMV enhancer: human cytomegalovirus immediate early enhancer
    962..1161    +  promoter       CMV promoter: human cytomegalovirus (CMV) immediate early promoter
   1179..1359    +  LTR            5' LTR (truncated): truncated 5' long terminal repeat (LTR) from HIV-1
   1406..1531    +  misc_feature   HIV-1 Ψ: packaging signal of human immunodeficiency virus type 1
   1515..1853    +  CDS            HIV-1 gag (fragment): gag protein from human immunodeficiency virus 1; gag
   2028..2261    +  misc_feature   RRE: The Rev response element (RRE) of HIV-1 allows for Rev-dependent mRNA export from the nucleus to the cytoplasm.
   2638..2738    +  CDS            Rev (fragment): human immunodeficiency virus 1 (HIV-1) Rev protein; rev; enhances nuclear export of unspliced and incompletely spliced viral mRNAs
   2788..2905    +  misc_feature   cPPT/CTS: central polypurine tract and central termination sequence of HIV-1
   3042..3449    +  promoter       SFFV promoter: spleen focus-forming virus long terminal repeat (LTR) promoter
   3464..4060    +  CDS            PuroR: puromycin N-acetyltransferase; pac from Streptomyces alboniger; confers resistance to puromycin
   4061..4288    +  CDS            UBIQ_CERCA: Experimental evidence at protein level: Swiss-Prot protein existence level 1. Ubiquitin exists either covalently attached to another protein, or free (unanchored). When covalently bound, it is conjugated to target proteins via an isopeptide bond either as a monomer (monoubiquitin), a polymer linked via different Lys residues of the ubiquitin (polyubiquitin chains) or a linear polymer linked via the initiator Met of the ubiquitin (linear polyubiquitin chains). Polyubiquitin chains, when attached to a target protein, have different functions depending on the Lys residue of the ubiquitin that is
   4295..4322    +  CDS            3xHA (fragment): three tandem HA epitope tags
   4346..4391    +  ncRNA          5' miR-30a (fragment): sequence upstream of the 71-nt precursor of the human miR-30a microRNA (Zeng et al., 2002) miRNA
   4461..4486    +  ncRNA          3' miR-30a (fragment): sequence downstream of the 71-nt precursor of the human miR-30a microRNA (Zeng et al., 2002) miRNA
   4516..4535    +  misc_feature   cPPT/CTS (fragment): central polypurine tract and central termination sequence of HIV-1
   4567..4747    +  LTR            5' LTR (truncated): truncated 5' long terminal repeat (LTR) from HIV-1
   4818..5406    -  rep_origin     ori: high-copy-number ColE1/pMB1/pBR322/pUC origin of replication
   5577..6437    -  CDS            AmpR: β-lactamase; bla; confers resistance to ampicillin, carbenicillin, and related antibiotics
   6438..6542    -  promoter       AmpR promoter: bla
>Addgene plasmid #132936 | pPU-Empty-miR30-TRIM5 | depositor full sequence | sequence record 255512 | pPU-Empty-miR30-TRIM5 sequence 6570 bps
GTCGACGGATCGGGAGATCTCCCGATCCCCTATGGTGCACTCTCAGTACAATCTGCTCTGATGCCGCATA
GTTAAGCCAGTATCTGCTCCCTGCTTGTGTGTTGGAGGTCGCTGAGTAGTGCGCGAGCAAAATTTAAGCT
ACAACAAGGCAAGGCTTGACCGACAATTGCATGAAGAATCTGCTTAGGGTTAGGCGTTTTGCGCTGCTTC
GCGATGTACGGGCCAGATATACGCGCTGTGGAATGTGTGTCAGTTAGGGTGTGGAAAGTCCCCAGGCTCC
CCAGCAGGCAGAAGTATGCAAAGCATGCATCTCAATTAGTCAGCAACCAGGTGTGGAAAGTCCCCAGGCT
CCCCAGCAGGCAGAAGTATGCAAAGCATGCATCTCAATTAGTCAGCAACCATAGTCCCGCCCCTAACTCC
GCCCATCCCGCCCCTAACTCCGCCCAGTTCCGCCCATTCTCCGCCCCATGGCTGACTAATTTTTTTTATT
TATGCAGAGGCCGAGGCCGCCTCTGCCTCTGAGCTATTCCAGAAGTAGTGAGGAGGCTTTTTTGGAGGCC
TAGGCTTTTGCAAAAAGCTTTGACATTGATTATTGACTAGTTATTAATAGTAATCAATTACGGGGTCATT
AGTTCATAGCCCATATATGGAGTTCCGCGTTACATAACTTACGGTAAATGGCCCGCCTGGCTGACCGCCC
AACGACCCCCGCCCATTGACGTCAATAATGACGTATGTTCCCATAGTAACGCCAATAGGGACTTTCCATT
GACGTCAATGGGTGGAGTATTTACGGTAAACTGCCCACTTGGCAGTACATCAAGTGTATCATATGCCAAG
TACGCCCCCTATTGACGTCAATGACGGTAAATGGCCCGCCTGGCATTATGCCCAGTACATGACCTTATGG
GACTTTCCTACTTGGCAGTACATCTACGTATTAGTCATCGCTATTACCATGGTGATGCGGTTTTGGCAGT
ACATCAATGGGCGTGGATAGCGGTTTGACTCACGGGGATTTCCAAGTCTCCACCCCATTGACGTCAATGG
GAGTTTGTTTTGGCACCAAAATCAACGGGACTTTCCAAAATGTCGTAACAACTCCGCCCCATTGACGCAA
ATGGGCGGTAGGCGTGTACGGTGGGAGGTCTATATAAGCAGCGCGTTTTGCCTGTACTGGGTCTCTCTGG
TTAGACCAGATCTGAGCCTGGGAGCTCTCTGGCTAACTAGGGAACCCACTGCTTAAGCCTCAATAAAGCT
TGCCTTGAGTGCTTCAAGTAGTGTGTGCCCGTCTGTTGTGTGACTCTGGTAACTAGAGATCCCTCAGACC
CTTTTAGTCAGTGTGGAAAATCTCTAGCAGTGGCGCCCGAACAGGGACTTGAAAGCGAAAGGGAAACCAG
AGGAGCTCTCTCGACGCAGGACTCGGCTTGCTGAAGCGCGCACGGCAAGAGGCGAGGGGCGGCGACTGGT
GAGTACGCCAAAAATTTTGACTAGCGGAGGCTAGAAGGAGAGAGATGGGTGCGAGAGCGTCAGTATTAAG
CGGGGGAGAATTAGATCGCGATGGGAAAAAATTCGGTTAAGGCCAGGGGGAAAGAAAAAATATAAATTAA
AACATATAGTATGGGCAAGCAGGGAGCTAGAACGATTCGCAGTTAATCCTGGCCTGTTAGAAACATCAGA
AGGCTGTAGACAAATACTGGGACAGCTACAACCATCCCTTCAGACAGGATCAGAAGAACTTAGATCATTA
TATAATACAGTAGCAACCCTCTATTGTGTGCATCAAAGGATAGAGATAAAAGACACCAAGGAAGCTTTAG
ACAAGATAGAGGAAGAGCAAAACAAAAGTAAGACCACCGCACAGCAAGCGGCCGGCCGCTGATCTTCAGA
CCTGGAGGAGGAGATATGAGGGACAATTGGAGAAGTGAATTATATAAATATAAAGTAGTAAAAATTGAAC
CATTAGGAGTAGCACCCACCAAGGCAAAGAGAAGAGTGGTGCAGAGAGAAAAAAGAGCAGTGGGAATAGG
AGCTTTGTTCCTTGGGTTCTTGGGAGCAGCAGGAAGCACTATGGGCGCAGCGTCAATGACGCTGACGGTA
CAGGCCAGACAATTATTGTCTGGTATAGTGCAGCAGCAGAACAATTTGCTGAGGGCTATTGAGGCGCAAC
AGCATCTGTTGCAACTCACAGTCTGGGGCATCAAGCAGCTCCAGGCAAGAATCCTGGCTGTGGAAAGATA
CCTAAAGGATCAACAGCTCCTGGGGATTTGGGGTTGCTCTGGAAAACTCATTTGCACCACTGCTGTGCCT
TGGAATGCTAGTTGGAGTAATAAATCTCTGGAACAGATTTGGAATCACACGACCTGGATGGAGTGGGACA
GAGAAATTAACAATTACACAAGCTTAATACACTCCTTAATTGAAGAATCGCAAAACCAGCAAGAAAAGAA
TGAACAAGAATTATTGGAATTAGATAAATGGGCAAGTTTGTGGAATTGGTTTAACATAACAAATTGGCTG
TGGTATATAAAATTATTCATAATGATAGTAGGAGGCTTGGTAGGTTTAAGAATAGTTTTTGCTGTACTTT
CTATAGTGAATAGAGTTAGGCAGGGATATTCACCATTATCGTTTCAGACCCACCTCCCAACCCCGAGGGG
ACCCGACAGGCCCGAAGGAATAGAAGAAGAAGGTGGAGAGAGAGACAGAGACAGATCCATTCGATTAGTG
AACGGATCGGCACTGCGTGCGCCAATTCTGCAGACAAATGGCAGTATTCATCCACAATTTTAAAAGAAAA
GGGGGGATTGGGGGGTACAGTGCAGGGGAAAGAATAGTAGACATAATAGCAACAGACATACAAACTAAAG
AATTACAAAAACAAATTACAAAAATTCAAAATTTTCGGGTTTATTACAGGGACAGCAGAGATCCAGTTTG
GTTAATTAACTGCAGCCCCGATAAAATAAAAGATTTTATTTAGTCTCCAGAAAAAGGGGGGAATGAAAGA
CCCCACCTGTAGGTTTGGCAAGCTAGCTGCAGTAACGCCATTTTGCAAGGCATGGAAAAATACCAAACCA
AGAATAGAGAAGTTCAGATCAAGGGCGGGTACATGAAAATAGCTAACGTTGGGCCAAACAGGATATCTGC
GGTGAGCAGTTTCGGCCCCGGCCCGGGGCCAAGAACAGATGGTCACCGCAGTTTCGGCCCCGGCCCGAGG
CCAAGAACAGATGGTCCCCAGATATGGCCCAACCCTCAGCAGTTTCTTAAGACCCATCAGATGTTTCCAG
GCTCCCCCAAGGACCTGAAATGACCCTGCGCCTTATTTGAATTAACCAATCAGCCTGCTTCTCGCTTCTG
TTCGCGCGCTTCTGCTTCCCGAGCTCTATAAAAGAGCTCACAACCCCTCACTCGGCGCGCCAGTCCTCCG
ACAGACTGAGTCGCCCGGGGGTCTAGTGCCACCATGACCGAGTACAAGCCCACGGTGCGCCTCGCCACCC
GCGACGACGTCCCCCGGGCCGTACGCACCCTCGCCGCCGCGTTCGCCGACTACCCCGCCACGCGCCACAC
CGTGGACCCGGACCGCCACATCGAGCGGGTCACCGAGCTGCAAGAACTCTTCCTCACGCGCGTCGGGCTC
GACATCGGCAAGGTGTGGGTCGCGGACGACGGCGCCGCGGTGGCGGTCTGGACCACGCCGGAGAGCGTCG
AAGCGGGGGCGGTGTTCGCCGAGATCGGCCCGCGCATGGCCGAGTTGAGCGGTTCCCGGCTGGCCGCGCA
GCAACAGATGGAAGGCCTCCTGGCGCCGCACCGGCCCAAGGAGCCCGCGTGGTTCCTGGCCACCGTCGGC
GTCTCGCCCGACCACCAGGGCAAGGGTCTGGGCAGCGCCGTCGTGCTCCCCGGAGTGGAGGCGGCCGAGC
GCGCCGGGGTGCCCGCCTTCCTGGAGACCTCCGCGCCCCGCAACCTCCCCTTCTACGAGCGGCTCGGCTT
CACCGTCACCGCCGACGTCGAGGTGCCCGAAGGACCGCGCACCTGGTGCATGACCCGCAAGCCCGGTGCC
ATGCAGATCTTTGTGAAGACCCTCACTGGCAAAACCATCACCCTTGAGGTCGAGCCCAGTGACACCATTG
AGAATGTCAAAGCCAAAATTCAAGACAAGGAGGGTATCCCACCTGACCAGCAGCGTCTGATATTTGCCGG
CAGACAGCTGGAGGATGGCCGCACTCTCTCAGACTACAACATCCAGAAAGAGTCCACCCTGCACCTGGTG
TTGCGCCTGCGAGGTGGCATGGGTTACCCATACGATGTTCCAGATTACGCTTCTAGAGGATCCGCGGCCG
CCTTCTTAACCCAACAGAAGGCTCGAGAAGGTATATTGCTGTTGACAGTGAGCGCGCCAAGCATGCCTCA
CTGCAATAGTGAAGCCACAGATGTATTGCAGTGAGGCATGCTTGGCATGCCTACTGCCTCGGACTTCAAG
GGGCTAGAATTCGGCAGCTGTAGATCTTAGCCACTTTTTAAAAGAAAAGGGGGGACTGGAAGGGCTAACT
GCATCCGGACTGTACTGGGTCTCTCTGGTTAGACCAGATCTGAGCCTGGGAGCTCTCTGGCTAACTAGGG
AACCCACTGCTTAAGCCTCAATAAAGCTTGCCTTGAGTGCTTCAAGTAGTGTGTGCCCGTCTGTTGTGTG
ACTCTGGTAACTAGAGATCCCTCAGACCCTTTTAGTCAGTGTGGAAAATCTCTAGCAGGGCCCGTTTCAT
GTGAGCAAAAGGCCAGCAAAAGGCCAGGAACCGTAAAAAGGCCGCGTTGCTGGCGTTTTTCCATAGGCTC
CGCCCCCCTGACGAGCATCACAAAAATCGACGCTCAAGTCAGAGGTGGCGAAACCCGACAGGACTATAAA
GATACCAGGCGTTTCCCCCTGGAAGCTCCCTCGTGCGCTCTCCTGTTCCGACCCTGCCGCTTACCGGATA
CCTGTCCGCCTTTCTCCCTTCGGGAAGCGTGGCGCTTTCTCATAGCTCACGCTGTAGGTATCTCAGTTCG
GTGTAGGTCGTTCGCTCCAAGCTGGGCTGTGTGCACGAACCCCCCGTTCAGCCCGACCGCTGCGCCTTAT
CCGGTAACTATCGTCTTGAGTCCAACCCGGTAAGACACGACTTATCGCCACTGGCAGCAGCCACTGGTAA
CAGGATTAGCAGAGCGAGGTATGTAGGCGGTGCTACAGAGTTCTTGAAGTGGTGGCCTAACTACGGCTAC
ACTAGAAGAACAGTATTTGGTATCTGCGCTCTGCTGAAGCCAGTTACCTTCGGAAAAAGAGTTGGTAGCT
CTTGATCCGGCAAACAAACCACCGCTGGTAGCGGTGGTTTTTTTGTTTGCAAGCAGCAGATTACGCGCAG
AAAAAAAGGATCTCAAGAAGATCCTTTGATCTTTTCTACGGGGTCTGACGCTCAGTGGAACGAAAACTCA
CGTTAAGGGATTTTGGTCATGAGATTATCAAAAAGGATCTTCACCTAGATCCTTTTAAATTAAAAATGAA
GTTTTAAATCAATCTAAAGTATATATGAGTAAACTTGGTCTGACAGTTACCAATGCTTAATCAGTGAGGC
ACCTATCTCAGCGATCTGTCTATTTCGTTCATCCATAGTTGCCTGACTCCCCGTCGTGTAGATAACTACG
ATACGGGAGGGCTTACCATCTGGCCCCAGTGCTGCAATGATACCGCGAGACCCACGCTCACCGGCTCCAG
ATTTATCAGCAATAAACCAGCCAGCCGGAAGGGCCGAGCGCAGAAGTGGTCCTGCAACTTTATCCGCCTC
CATCCAGTCTATTAATTGTTGCCGGGAAGCTAGAGTAAGTAGTTCGCCAGTTAATAGTTTGCGCAACGTT
GTTGCCATTGCTACAGGCATCGTGGTGTCACGCTCGTCGTTTGGTATGGCTTCATTCAGCTCCGGTTCCC
AACGATCAAGGCGAGTTACATGATCCCCCATGTTGTGCAAAAAAGCGGTTAGCTCCTTCGGTCCTCCGAT
CGTTGTCAGAAGTAAGTTGGCCGCAGTGTTATCACTCATGGTTATGGCAGCACTGCATAATTCTCTTACT
GTCATGCCATCCGTAAGATGCTTTTCTGTGACTGGTGAGTACTCAACCAAGTCATTCTGAGAATAGTGTA
TGCGGCGACCGAGTTGCTCTTGCCCGGCGTCAATACGGGATAATACCGCGCCACATAGCAGAACTTTAAA
AGTGCTCATCATTGGAAAACGTTCTTCGGGGCGAAAACTCTCAAGGATCTTACCGCTGTTGAGATCCAGT
TCGATGTAACCCACTCGTGCACCCAACTGATCTTCAGCATCTTTTACTTTCACCAGCGTTTCTGGGTGAG
CAAAAACAGGAAGGCAAAATGCCGCAAAAAAGGGAATAAGGGCGACACGGAAATGTTGAATACTCATACT
CTTCCTTTTTCAATATTATTGAAGCATTTATCAGGGTTATTGTCTCATGAGCGGATACATATTTGAATGT
ATTTAGAAAAATAAACAAATAGGGGTTCCGCGCACATTTCCCCGAAAAGTGCCACCTGAC
