Features (pLannotate 1.2.2; 21 found; start..end, strand, type, name):
     40..369     +  promoter       SV40 promoter: SV40 enhancer and early promoter
    381..760     +  enhancer       CMV enhancer: human cytomegalovirus immediate early enhancer
    761..960     +  promoter       CMV promoter: human cytomegalovirus (CMV) immediate early promoter
    978..1158    +  LTR            5' LTR (truncated): truncated 5' long terminal repeat (LTR) from HIV-1
   1205..1330    +  misc_feature   HIV-1 Ψ: packaging signal of human immunodeficiency virus type 1
   1314..1652    +  CDS            HIV-1 gag (fragment): gag protein from human immunodeficiency virus 1; gag
   1827..2060    +  misc_feature   RRE: The Rev response element (RRE) of HIV-1 allows for Rev-dependent mRNA export from the nucleus to the cytoplasm.
   2437..2537    +  CDS            Rev (fragment): human immunodeficiency virus 1 (HIV-1) Rev protein; rev; enhances nuclear export of unspliced and incompletely spliced viral mRNAs
   2587..2704    +  misc_feature   cPPT/CTS: central polypurine tract and central termination sequence of HIV-1
   2841..3248    +  promoter       SFFV promoter: spleen focus-forming virus long terminal repeat (LTR) promoter
   3263..3859    +  CDS            PuroR: puromycin N-acetyltransferase; pac from Streptomyces alboniger; confers resistance to puromycin
   3860..4087    +  CDS            UBIQ_CERCA: Experimental evidence at protein level: Swiss-Prot protein existence level 1. Ubiquitin exists either covalently attached to another protein, or free (unanchored). When covalently bound, it is conjugated to target proteins via an isopeptide bond either as a monomer (monoubiquitin), a polymer linked via different Lys residues of the ubiquitin (polyubiquitin chains) or a linear polymer linked via the initiator Met of the ubiquitin (linear polyubiquitin chains). Polyubiquitin chains, when attached to a target protein, have different functions depending on the Lys residue of the ubiquitin that is
   4094..4121    +  CDS            3xHA (fragment): three tandem HA epitope tags
   4145..4190    +  ncRNA          5' miR-30a (fragment): sequence upstream of the 71-nt precursor of the human miR-30a microRNA (Zeng et al., 2002) miRNA
   4260..4285    +  ncRNA          3' miR-30a (fragment): sequence downstream of the 71-nt precursor of the human miR-30a microRNA (Zeng et al., 2002) miRNA
   4315..4334    +  misc_feature   cPPT/CTS (fragment): central polypurine tract and central termination sequence of HIV-1
   4366..4546    +  LTR            5' LTR (truncated): truncated 5' long terminal repeat (LTR) from HIV-1
   4617..5205    -  rep_origin     ori: high-copy-number ColE1/pMB1/pBR322/pUC origin of replication
   5376..6236    -  CDS            AmpR: β-lactamase; bla; confers resistance to ampicillin, carbenicillin, and related antibiotics
   6237..6341    -  promoter       AmpR promoter: bla
   6400..6452    -  misc_feature   bom (fragment): basis of mobility region from pBR322
>Addgene plasmid #132936 | pPU-Empty-miR30-TRIM5 | addgene full sequence | sequence record 259346 | Addgene NGS Result
GCTTCGCGATGTACGGGCCAGATATACGCGCTGTGGAATGTGTGTCAGTTAGGGTGTGGAAAGTCCCCAG
GCTCCCCAGCAGGCAGAAGTATGCAAAGCATGCATCTCAATTAGTCAGCAACCAGGTGTGGAAAGTCCCC
AGGCTCCCCAGCAGGCAGAAGTATGCAAAGCATGCATCTCAATTAGTCAGCAACCATAGTCCCGCCCCTA
ACTCCGCCCATCCCGCCCCTAACTCCGCCCAGTTCCGCCCATTCTCCGCCCCATGGCTGACTAATTTTTT
TTATTTATGCAGAGGCCGAGGCCGCCTCTGCCTCTGAGCTATTCCAGAAGTAGTGAGGAGGCTTTTTTGG
AGGCCTAGGCTTTTGCAAAAAGCTCGCGTTGACATTGATTATTGACTAGTTATTAATAGTAATCAATTAC
GGGGTCATTAGTTCATAGCCCATATATGGAGTTCCGCGTTACATAACTTACGGTAAATGGCCCGCCTGGC
TGACCGCCCAACGACCCCCGCCCATTGACGTCAATAATGACGTATGTTCCCATAGTAACGCCAATAGGGA
CTTTCCATTGACGTCAATGGGTGGAGTATTTACGGTAAACTGCCCACTTGGCAGTACATCAAGTGTATCA
TATGCCAAGTACGCCCCCTATTGACGTCAATGACGGTAAATGGCCCGCCTGGCATTATGCCCAGTACATG
ACCTTATGGGACTTTCCTACTTGGCAGTACATCTACGTATTAGTCATCGCTATTACCATGGTGATGCGGT
TTTGGCAGTACATCAATGGGCGTGGATAGCGGTTTGACTCACGGGGATTTCCAAGTCTCCACCCCATTGA
CGTCAATGGGAGTTTGTTTTGGCACCAAAATCAACGGGACTTTCCAAAATGTCGTAACAACTCCGCCCCA
TTGACGCAAATGGGCGGTAGGCGTGTACGGTGGGAGGTCTATATAAGCAGCGCGTTTTGCCTGTACTGGG
TCTCTCTGGTTAGACCAGATCTGAGCCTGGGAGCTCTCTGGCTAACTAGGGAACCCACTGCTTAAGCCTC
AATAAAGCTTGCCTTGAGTGCTTCAAGTAGTGTGTGCCCGTCTGTTGTGTGACTCTGGTAACTAGAGATC
CCTCAGACCCTTTTAGTCAGTGTGGAAAATCTCTAGCAGTGGCGCCCGAACAGGGACTTGAAAGCGAAAG
GGAAACCAGAGGAGCTCTCTCGACGCAGGACTCGGCTTGCTGAAGCGCGCACGGCAAGAGGCGAGGGGCG
GCGACTGGTGAGTACGCCAAAAATTTTGACTAGCGGAGGCTAGAAGGAGAGAGATGGGTGCGAGAGCGTC
AGTATTAAGCGGGGGAGAATTAGATCGCGATGGGAAAAAATTCGGTTAAGGCCAGGGGGAAAGAAAAAAT
ATAAATTAAAACATATAGTATGGGCAAGCAGGGAGCTAGAACGATTCGCAGTTAATCCTGGCCTGTTAGA
AACATCAGAAGGCTGTAGACAAATACTGGGACAGCTACAACCATCCCTTCAGACAGGATCAGAAGAACTT
AGATCATTATATAATACAGTAGCAACCCTCTATTGTGTGCATCAAAGGATAGAGATAAAAGACACCAAGG
AAGCTTTAGACAAGATAGAGGAAGAGCAAAACAAAAGTAAGACCACCGCACAGCAAGCGGCCGGCCGCTG
ATCTTCAGACCTGGAGGAGGAGATATGAGGGACAATTGGAGAAGTGAATTATATAAATATAAAGTAGTAA
AAATTGAACCATTAGGAGTAGCACCCACCAAGGCAAAGAGAAGAGTGGTGCAGAGAGAAAAAAGAGCAGT
GGGAATAGGAGCTTTGTTCCTTGGGTTCTTGGGAGCAGCAGGAAGCACTATGGGCGCAGCGTCAATGACG
CTGACGGTACAGGCCAGACAATTATTGTCTGGTATAGTGCAGCAGCAGAACAATTTGCTGAGGGCTATTG
AGGCGCAACAGCATCTGTTGCAACTCACAGTCTGGGGCATCAAGCAGCTCCAGGCAAGAATCCTGGCTGT
GGAAAGATACCTAAAGGATCAACAGCTCCTGGGGATTTGGGGTTGCTCTGGAAAACTCATTTGCACCACT
GCTGTGCCTTGGAATGCTAGTTGGAGTAATAAATCTCTGGAACAGATTTGGAATCACACGACCTGGATGG
AGTGGGACAGAGAAATTAACAATTACACAAGCTTAATACACTCCTTAATTGAAGAATCGCAAAACCAGCA
AGAAAAGAATGAACAAGAATTATTGGAATTAGATAAATGGGCAAGTTTGTGGAATTGGTTTAACATAACA
AATTGGCTGTGGTATATAAAATTATTCATAATGATAGTAGGAGGCTTGGTAGGTTTAAGAATAGTTTTTG
CTGTACTTTCTATAGTGAATAGAGTTAGGCAGGGATATTCACCATTATCGTTTCAGACCCACCTCCCAAC
CCCGAGGGGACCCGACAGGCCCGAAGGAATAGAAGAAGAAGGTGGAGAGAGAGACAGAGACAGATCCATT
CGATTAGTGAACGGATCGGCACTGCGTGCGCCAATTCTGCAGACAAATGGCAGTATTCATCCACAATTTT
AAAAGAAAAGGGGGGATTGGGGGGTACAGTGCAGGGGAAAGAATAGTAGACATAATAGCAACAGACATAC
AAACTAAAGAATTACAAAAACAAATTACAAAAATTCAAAATTTTCGGGTTTATTACAGGGACAGCAGAGA
TCCAGTTTGGTTAATTAACTGCAGCCCCGATAAAATAAAAGATTTTATTTAGTCTCCAGAAAAAGGGGGG
AATGAAAGACCCCACCTGTAGGTTTGGCAAGCTAGCTGCAGTAACGCCATTTTGCAAGGCATGGAAAAAT
ACCAAACCAAGAATAGAGAAGTTCAGATCAAGGGCGGGTACATGAAAATAGCTAACGTTGGGCCAAACAG
GATATCTGCGGTGAGCAGTTTCGGCCCCGGCCCGGGGCCAAGAACAGATGGTCACCGCAGTTTCGGCCCC
GGCCCGAGGCCAAGAACAGATGGTCCCCAGATATGGCCCAACCCTCAGCAGTTTCTTAAGACCCATCAGA
TGTTTCCAGGCTCCCCCAAGGACCTGAAATGACCCTGCGCCTTATTTGAATTAACCAATCAGCCTGCTTC
TCGCTTCTGTTCGCGCGCTTCTGCTTCCCGAGCTCTATAAAAGAGCTCACAACCCCTCACTCGGCGCGCC
AGTCCTCCGACAGACTGAGTCGCCCGGGGGTCTAGTGCCACCATGACCGAGTACAAGCCCACGGTGCGCC
TCGCCACCCGCGACGACGTCCCCCGGGCCGTACGCACCCTCGCCGCCGCGTTCGCCGACTACCCCGCCAC
GCGCCACACCGTGGACCCGGACCGCCACATCGAGCGGGTCACCGAGCTGCAAGAACTCTTCCTCACGCGC
GTCGGGCTCGACATCGGCAAGGTGTGGGTCGCGGACGACGGCGCCGCGGTGGCGGTCTGGACCACGCCGG
AGAGCGTCGAAGCGGGGGCGGTGTTCGCCGAGATCGGCCCGCGCATGGCCGAGTTGAGCGGTTCCCGGCT
GGCCGCGCAGCAACAGATGGAAGGCCTCCTGGCGCCGCACCGGCCCAAGGAGCCCGCGTGGTTCCTGGCC
ACCGTCGGCGTCTCGCCCGACCACCAGGGCAAGGGTCTGGGCAGCGCCGTCGTGCTCCCCGGAGTGGAGG
CGGCCGAGCGCGCCGGGGTGCCCGCCTTCCTGGAGACCTCCGCGCCCCGCAACCTCCCCTTCTACGAGCG
GCTCGGCTTCACCGTCACCGCCGACGTCGAGGTGCCCGAAGGACCGCGCACCTGGTGCATGACCCGCAAG
CCCGGTGCCATGCAGATCTTTGTGAAGACCCTCACTGGCAAAACCATCACCCTTGAGGTCGAGCCCAGTG
ACACCATTGAGAATGTCAAAGCCAAAATTCAAGACAAGGAGGGTATCCCACCTGACCAGCAGCGTCTGAT
ATTTGCCGGCAGACAGCTGGAGGATGGCCGCACTCTCTCAGACTACAACATCCAGAAAGAGTCCACCCTG
CACCTGGTGTTGCGCCTGCGAGGTGGCATGGGTTACCCATACGATGTTCCAGATTACGCTTCTAGAGGAT
CCGCGGCCGCCTTCTTAACCCAACAGAAGGCTCGAGAAGGTATATTGCTGTTGACAGTGAGCGCGCCAAG
CATGCCTCACTGCAATAGTGAAGCCACAGATGTATTGCAGTGAGGCATGCTTGGCATGCCTACTGCCTCG
GACTTCAAGGGGCTAGAATTCGGCAGCTGTAGATCTTAGCCACTTTTTAAAAGAAAAGGGGGGACTGGAA
GGGCTAACTGCATCCGGACTGTACTGGGTCTCTCTGGTTAGACCAGATCTGAGCCTGGGAGCTCTCTGGC
TAACTAGGGAACCCACTGCTTAAGCCTCAATAAAGCTTGCCTTGAGTGCTTCAAGTAGTGTGTGCCCGTC
TGTTGTGTGACTCTGGTAACTAGAGATCCCTCAGACCCTTTTAGTCAGTGTGGAAAATCTCTAGCAGGGC
CCGTTTCATGTGAGCAAAAGGCCAGCAAAAGGCCAGGAACCGTAAAAAGGCCGCGTTGCTGGCGTTTTTC
CATAGGCTCCGCCCCCCTGACGAGCATCACAAAAATCGACGCTCAAGTCAGAGGTGGCGAAACCCGACAG
GACTATAAAGATACCAGGCGTTTCCCCCTGGAAGCTCCCTCGTGCGCTCTCCTGTTCCGACCCTGCCGCT
TACCGGATACCTGTCCGCCTTTCTCCCTTCGGGAAGCGTGGCGCTTTCTCATAGCTCACGCTGTAGGTAT
CTCAGTTCGGTGTAGGTCGTTCGCTCCAAGCTGGGCTGTGTGCACGAACCCCCCGTTCAGCCCGACCGCT
GCGCCTTATCCGGTAACTATCGTCTTGAGTCCAACCCGGTAAGACACGACTTATCGCCACTGGCAGCAGC
CACTGGTAACAGGATTAGCAGAGCGAGGTATGTAGGCGGTGCTACAGAGTTCTTGAAGTGGTGGCCTAAC
TACGGCTACACTAGAAGAACAGTATTTGGTATCTGCGCTCTGCTGAAGCCAGTTACCTTCGGAAAAAGAG
TTGGTAGCTCTTGATCCGGCAAACAAACCACCGCTGGTAGCGGTGGTTTTTTTGTTTGCAAGCAGCAGAT
TACGCGCAGAAAAAAAGGATCTCAAGAAGATCCTTTGATCTTTTCTACGGGGTCTGACGCTCAGTGGAAC
GAAAACTCACGTTAAGGGATTTTGGTCATGAGATTATCAAAAAGGATCTTCACCTAGATCCTTTTAAATT
AAAAATGAAGTTTTAAATCAATCTAAAGTATATATGAGTAAACTTGGTCTGACAGTTACCAATGCTTAAT
CAGTGAGGCACCTATCTCAGCGATCTGTCTATTTCGTTCATCCATAGTTGCCTGACTCCCCGTCGTGTAG
ATAACTACGATACGGGAGGGCTTACCATCTGGCCCCAGTGCTGCAATGATACCGCGAGACCCACGCTCAC
CGGCTCCAGATTTATCAGCAATAAACCAGCCAGCCGGAAGGGCCGAGCGCAGAAGTGGTCCTGCAACTTT
ATCCGCCTCCATCCAGTCTATTAATTGTTGCCGGGAAGCTAGAGTAAGTAGTTCGCCAGTTAATAGTTTG
CGCAACGTTGTTGCCATTGCTACAGGCATCGTGGTGTCACGCTCGTCGTTTGGTATGGCTTCATTCAGCT
CCGGTTCCCAACGATCAAGGCGAGTTACATGATCCCCCATGTTGTGCAAAAAAGCGGTTAGCTCCTTCGG
TCCTCCGATCGTTGTCAGAAGTAAGTTGGCCGCAGTGTTATCACTCATGGTTATGGCAGCACTGCATAAT
TCTCTTACTGTCATGCCATCCGTAAGATGCTTTTCTGTGACTGGTGAGTACTCAACCAAGTCATTCTGAG
AATAGTGTATGCGGCGACCGAGTTGCTCTTGCCCGGCGTCAATACGGGATAATACCGCGCCACATAGCAG
AACTTTAAAAGTGCTCATCATTGGAAAACGTTCTTCGGGGCGAAAACTCTCAAGGATCTTACCGCTGTTG
AGATCCAGTTCGATGTAACCCACTCGTGCACCCAACTGATCTTCAGCATCTTTTACTTTCACCAGCGTTT
CTGGGTGAGCAAAAACAGGAAGGCAAAATGCCGCAAAAAAGGGAATAAGGGCGACACGGAAATGTTGAAT
ACTCATACTCTTCCTTTTTCAATATTATTGAAGCATTTATCAGGGTTATTGTCTCATGAGCGGATACATA
TTTGAATGTATTTAGAAAAATAAACAAATAGGGGTTCCGCGCACATTTCCCCGAAAAGTGCCACCTGACG
TCGACGGATCGGGAGATCTCCCGATCCCCTATGGTGCACTCTCAGTACAATCTGCTCTGATGCCGCATAG
TTAAGCCAGTATCTGCTCCCTGCTTGTGTGTTGGAGGTCGCTGAGTAGTGCGCGAGCAAAATTTAAGCTA
CAACAAGGCAAGGCTTGACCGACAATTGCATGAAGAATCTGCTTAGGGTTAGGCGTTTTGCGCT
